Addgene plasmid #23813: pDONR223-CAMK1G
Depositing lab: William Hahn & David Root. Depositing organization: Dana-Farber Cancer Institute. Publication: COT drives resistance to RAF inhibition through MAP kinase pathway reactivation. Johannessen CM, Boehm JS, Kim SY, Thomas SR, Wardwell L, Johnson LA, Emery CM, Stransky N, Cogdill AP, Barretina J, Caponigro G, Hieronymus H, Murray RR, Salehi-Ashtiani K, Hill DE, Vidal M, Zhao JJ, Yang X, Alkan O, Kim S, Harris JL, Wilson CJ, Myer VE, Finan PM, Root DE, Roberts TM, Golub T, Flaherty KT, Dummer R, Weber BL, Sellers WR, Schlegel R, Wargo JA, Hahn WC, Garraway LA. Nature. 2010 Dec 16;468(7326):968-72. doi: 10.1038/nature09627 PubMed 21107320.
Backbone
  Vector backbone: pDONR223
  Backbone manufacturer: Invitrogen
  Backbone size w/o insert (bp): 5005
  Vector type: Gateway Donor vector
Growth in bacteria
  Bacterial resistance: Spectinomycin, 50 μg/mL
  Growth temperature: 37°C
  Growth strain: DH5alpha
  Copy number: High Copy
Gene/Insert
  Gene/Insert name: CAMK1G (alt name: calcium/calmodulin-dependent protein kinase IG)
  Species: H. sapiens (human)
  Insert size (bp): 1431
  Entrez Gene: CAMK1G (a.k.a. CLICK3, CLICKIII, VWS1)
  Cloning method: Gateway Cloning
  Sequencing primers: 5′ M13pUC-fwd; 3′ M13rev
Terms and licenses: Academic/Nonprofit Terms; Industry Terms: Not Available to Industry
Depositor comments: The ORF has no Stop codon. This design enables easy recombination into a destination vector to add an epitope tag of choice and Stop codon to the ORF. Do NOT use this plasmid directly for transfections. A set of 4 custom lentiviral vectors is available ( pLX301 (http://www.addgene.org/25895/) , pLX302 (http://www.addgene.org/25896/) , pLX303 (http://www.addgene.org/25897/) , pLX304 (http://www.addgene.org/25890/) ) to be used to express these ORFs in mammalian cells. These plasmids are not included in the kit and must be ordered separately.
How to cite: pDONR223-CAMK1G was a gift from William Hahn & David Root (Addgene plasmid # 23813 ; http://n2t.net/addgene:23813 ; RRID:Addgene_23813)
