[The description below was written by a language model from this plasmid's Addgene catalogue record.]
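Description:
pDONR223-CAMK1G is a Gateway entry clone built in the pDONR223 donor backbone, carrying the human open reading frame for calcium/calmodulin-dependent protein kinase IG (CAMK1G, also known as CLICK3 or CLICKIII). It is a bacterial cloning plasmid rather than an expression vector. It is maintained at high copy in standard E. coli cloning strains and selected with spectinomycin. The insert is recorded as about 1.4 kb in a backbone of roughly 5 kb and was introduced by Gateway recombination, so in general terms the ORF should sit between attL-type recombination sites that allow transfer into any compatible destination vector through an LR reaction. No feature table is provided, so the exact positions of the recombination sites, origin and resistance cassette cannot be confirmed from the record. M13 forward and reverse priming sites flank the insert for sequence verification.

The ORF was deliberately cloned without a stop codon. This "open" configuration lets the coding sequence be read through into a C-terminal epitope tag and stop codon supplied by the destination vector, so the user chooses the tag at the transfer step. Because the donor backbone provides no mammalian promoter, and the record names none, the depositors state that the plasmid should not be transfected directly. They point instead to a companion set of lentiviral destination vectors (the pLX301 to pLX304 series) for expressing these ORFs in mammalian cells. The clone belongs to a kit of such ORF entry clones, associated with a study of MAP kinase pathway reactivation as a mechanism of resistance to RAF inhibition. Its typical use is as a source clone for making tagged CAMK1G expression constructs for gain-of-function experiments.
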