>Addgene plasmid #23813 | pDONR223-CAMK1G | depositor partial sequence | sequence record 11096 | Author sequence
[1428 nt withheld, positions 1-1428]
TGA
