>Addgene plasmid #23813 | pDONR223-CAMK1G | addgene partial sequence | sequence record 29643 | 23813 with M13pUC-fwd
CGGGCCCAATAATGATTTTATTTTGACTGATAGTGACCTGTTCGTTGCAACAAATTGATGAGCAATGCTT
TTTTATAATGCCAACTTTGTACAAAAAAGTTGGC
[562 nt withheld, positions 105-666]
